>Addgene plasmid #71292 | pcDNA Flag Lamp2b-HA | depositor full sequence | sequence record 131923 | pcDNA Flag Lamp2b-HA sequence 6880 bps
CTCGCTGCGCTCGGTCGTTCGGCTGCGGCGAGCGGTATCAGCTCACTCAAAGGCGGTAATACGGTTATCC
ACAGAATCAGGGGATAACGCAGGAAAGAACATGTGAGCAAAAGGCCAGCAAAAGGCCAGGAACCGTAAAA
AGGCCGCGTTGCTGGCGTTTTTCCATAGGCTCCGCCCCCCTGACGAGCATCACAAAAATCGACGCTCAAG
TCAGAGGTGGCGAAACCCGACAGGACTATAAAGATACCAGGCGTTTCCCCCTGGAAGCTCCCTCGTGCGC
TCTCCTGTTCCGACCCTGCCGCTTACCGGATACCTGTCCGCCTTTCTCCCTTCGGGAAGCGTGGCGCTTT
CTCATAGCTCACGCTGTAGGTATCTCAGTTCGGTGTAGGTCGTTCGCTCCAAGCTGGGCTGTGTGCACGA
ACCCCCCGTTCAGCCCGACCGCTGCGCCTTATCCGGTAACTATCGTCTTGAGTCCAACCCGGTAAGACAC
GACTTATCGCCACTGGCAGCAGCCACTGGTAACAGGATTAGCAGAGCGAGGTATGTAGGCGGTGCTACAG
AGTTCTTGAAGTGGTGGCCTAACTACGGCTACACTAGAAGAACAGTATTTGGTATCTGCGCTCTGCTGAA
GCCAGTTACCTTCGGAAAAAGAGTTGGTAGCTCTTGATCCGGCAAACAAACCACCGCTGGTAGCGGTTTT
TTTGTTTGCAAGCAGCAGATTACGCGCAGAAAAAAAGGATCTCAAGAAGATCCTTTGATCTTTTCTACGG
GGTCTGACGCTCAGTGGAACGAAAACTCACGTTAAGGGATTTTGGTCATGAGATTATCAAAAAGGATCTT
CACCTAGATCCTTTTAAATTAAAAATGAAGTTTTAAATCAATCTAAAGTATATATGAGTAAACTTGGTCT
GACAGTTACCAATGCTTAATCAGTGAGGCACCTATCTCAGCGATCTGTCTATTTCGTTCATCCATAGTTG
CCTGACTCCCCGTCGTGTAGATAACTACGATACGGGAGGGCTTACCATCTGGCCCCAGTGCTGCAATGAT
ACCGCGAGACCCACGCTCACCGGCTCCAGATTTATCAGCAATAAACCAGCCAGCCGGAAGGGCCGAGCGC
AGAAGTGGTCCTGCAACTTTATCCGCCTCCATCCAGTCTATTAATTGTTGCCGGGAAGCTAGAGTAAGTA
GTTCGCCAGTTAATAGTTTGCGCAACGTTGTTGCCATTGCTACAGGCATCGTGGTGTCACGCTCGTCGTT
TGGTATGGCTTCATTCAGCTCCGGTTCCCAACGATCAAGGCGAGTTACATGATCCCCCATGTTGTGCAAA
AAAGCGGTTAGCTCCTTCGGTCCTCCGATCGTTGTCAGAAGTAAGTTGGCCGCAGTGTTATCACTCATGG
TTATGGCAGCACTGCATAATTCTCTTACTGTCATGCCATCCGTAAGATGCTTTTCTGTGACTGGTGAGTA
CTCAACCAAGTCATTCTGAGAATAGTGTATGCGGCGACCGAGTTGCTCTTGCCCGGCGTCAATACGGGAT
AATACCGCGCCACATAGCAGAACTTTAAAAGTGCTCATCATTGGAAAACGTTCTTCGGGGCGAAAACTCT
CAAGGATCTTACCGCTGTTGAGATCCAGTTCGATGTAACCCACTCGTGCACCCAACTGATCTTCAGCATC
TTTTACTTTCACCAGCGTTTCTGGGTGAGCAAAAACAGGAAGGCAAAATGCCGCAAAAAAGGGAATAAGG
GCGACACGGAAATGTTGAATACTCATACTCTTCCTTTTTCAATATTATTGAAGCATTTATCAGGGTTATT
GTCTCATGAGCGGATACATATTTGAATGTATTTAGAAAAATAAACAAATAGGGGTTCCGCGCACATTTCC
CCGAAAAGTGCCACCTGACGTCGACGGATCGGGAGATCTCCCGATCCCCTATGGTGCACTCTCAGTACAA
TCTGCTCTGATGCCGCATAGTTAAGCCAGTATCTGCTCCCTGCTTGTGTGTTGGAGGTCGCTGAGTAGTG
CGCGAGCAAAATTTAAGCTACAACAAGGCAAGGCTTGACCGACAATTGCATGAAGAATCTGCTTAGGGTT
AGGCGTTTTGCGCTGCTTCGCGATGTACGGGCCAGATATACGCGTTGACATTGATTATTGACTAGTTATT
AATAGTAATCAATTACGGGGTCATTAGTTCATAGCCCATATATGGAGTTCCGCGTTACATAACTTACGGT
AAATGGCCCGCCTGGCTGACCGCCCAACGACCCCCGCCCATTGACGTCAATAATGACGTATGTTCCCATA
GTAACGCCAATAGGGACTTTCCATTGACGTCAATGGGTGGAGTATTTACGGTAAACTGCCCACTTGGCAG
TACATCAAGTGTATCATATGCCAAGTACGCCCCCTATTGACGTCAATGACGGTAAATGGCCCGCCTGGCA
TTATGCCCAGTACATGACCTTATGGGACTTTCCTACTTGGCAGTACATCTACGTATTAGTCATCGCTATT
ACCATGGTGATGCGGTTTTGGCAGTACATCAATGGGCGTGGATAGCGGTTTGACTCACGGGGATTTCCAA
GTCTCCACCCCATTGACGTCAATGGGAGTTTGTTTTGGCACCAAAATCAACGGGACTTTCCAAAATGTCG
TAACAACTCCGCCCCATTGACGCAAATGGGCGGTAGGCGTGTACGGTGGGAGGTCTATATAAGCAGAGCT
CTCTGGCTAACTAGAGAACCCACTGCTTACTGGCTTATCGAAATTAATACGACTCACTATAGGGAGACCC
AAGCTGGCTAGTGCCGCCGCCATGGTGTGCTTCCGCCTCTTCCCGGTTCCGGGCTCAGGGCTCGTTCTGG
TCTGCCTAGTCCTGGGAGCTGTGCGGTCTTATGCAGACTATAAAGATGACGATGACAAGGGCTCGAGTTT
GGAACTTAATTTGACAGATTCAGAAAATGCCACTTGCCTTTATGCAAAATGGCAGATGAATTTCACAGTT
CGCTATGAAACTACAAATAAAACTTATAAAACTGTAACCATTTCAGACCATGGCACTGTGACATATAATG
GAAGCATTTGTGGGGATGATCAGAATGGTCCCAAAATAGCAGTGCAGTTCGGACCTGGCTTTTCCTGGAT
TGCGAATTTTACCAAGGCAGCATCTACTTATTCAATTGACAGCGTCTCATTTTCCTACAACACTGGTGAT
AACACAACATTTCCTGATGCTGAAGATAAAGGAATTCTTACTGTTGATGAACTTTTGGCCATCAGAATTC
CATTGAATGACCTTTTTAGATGCAATAGTTTATCAACTTTGGAAAAGAATGATGTTGTCCAACACTACTG
GGATGTTCTTGTACAAGCTTTTGTCCAAAATGGCACAGTGAGCACAAATGAGTTCCTGTGTGATAAAGAC
AAAACTTCAACAGTGGCACCCACCATACACACCACTGTGCCATCTCCTACTACAACACCTACTCCAAAGG
AAAAACCAGAAGCTGGAACCTATTCAGTTAATAATGGCAATGATACTTGCCTGCTGGCTACCATGGGGCT
GCAGCTGAACATCACTCAGGATAAGGTTGCTTCAGTTATTAACATCAACCCCAATACAACTCACTCCACA
GGCAGCTGCCGTTCTCACACTGCTCTACTTAGACTCAATAGCAGCACTATTAAGTATCTAGACTTTGTCT
TTGCTGTGAAAAATGAAAACCGATTTTATCTGAAGGAAGTGAACATCAGCATGTATTTGGTTAATGGCTC
CGTTTTCAGCATTGCAAATAACAATCTCAGCTACTGGGATGCCCCCCTGGGAAGTTCTTATATGTGCAAC
AAAGAGCAGACTGTTTCAGTGTCTGGAGCATTTCAGATAAATACCTTTGATCTAAGGGTTCAGCCTTTCA
ATGTGACACAAGGAAAGTATTCTACAGCCCAAGAGTGTTCGCTGGATGATGACACCATTCTAATCCCAAT
TATAGTTGGTGCTGGTCTTTCAGGCTTGATTATCGTTATAGTGATTGCTTACGTAATTGGCAGAAGAAAA
AGTTATGCTGGATATCAGACTCTGGGAAGCGGATACCCATACGATGTGCCAGATTACGCTTAAGGATCCA
CTAGTCCAGTGTGGTGGAATTCTGCAGATATCCAGCACAGTGGCGGCCGCTCGAGTCTAGAGGGCCCGTT
TAAACCCGCTGATCAGCCTCGACTGTGCCTTCTAGTTGCCAGCCATCTGTTGTTTGCCCCTCCCCCGTGC
CTTCCTTGACCCTGGAAGGTGCCACTCCCACTGTCCTTTCCTAATAAAATGAGGAAATTGCATCGCATTG
TCTGAGTAGGTGTCATTCTATTCTGGGGGGTGGGGTGGGGCAGGACAGCAAGGGGGAGGATTGGGAAGAC
AATAGCAGGCATGCTGGGGATGCGGTGGGCTCTATGGCTTCTGAGGCGGAAAGAACCAGCTGGGGCTCTA
GGGGGTATCCCC
[124 nt withheld, positions 4493-4616]
C
[91 nt withheld, positions 4618-4708]
A
[49 nt withheld, positions 4710-4758]
CCTTTGACGTTGGAGTCCACGTTCTTT
[37 nt withheld, positions 4786-4822]
ACCCTATCTCGGTCTATTCTTTTGATTTATAAGGGATTTTGCCGATTTCGGCCTATTGGTTAAAAAATGA
GCTGATTTAACAAAAATTTAACGCGAATTAATTCTGTGGAATGTGTGTCAGTTAGGGTGTGGAAAGTCCC
CAGGCTCCCCAGCAGGCAGAAGTATGCAAAGCATGCATCTCAATTAGTCAGCAACCAGGTGTGGAAAGTC
CCCAGGCTCCCCAGCAGGCAGAAGTATGCAAAGCATGCATCTCAATTAGTCAGCAACCATAGTCCCGCCC
CTAACTCCGCCCATCCCGCCCCTAACTCCGCCCAGTTCCGCCCATTCTCCGCCCCATGGCTGACTAATTT
TTTTTATTTATGCAGAGGCCGAGGCCGCCTCTGCCTCTGAGCTATTCCAGAAGTAGTGAGGAGGCTTTTT
TGGAGGCCTAGGCTTTTGCAAAAAGCTCCCGGGAGCTTGTATATCCATTTTCGGATCTGATCAGCACGTG
ATGAAAAAGCCTGAACTCACCGCGACGTCTGTCGAGAAGTTTCTGATCGAAAAGTTCGACAGCGTCTCCG
ACCTGATGCAGCTCTCGGAGGGCGAAGAATCTCGTGCTTTCAGCTTCGATGTAGGAGGGCGTGGATATGT
CCTGCGGGTAAATAGCTGCGCCGATGGTTTCTACAAAGATCGTTATGTTTATCGGCACTTTGCATCGGCC
GCGCTCCCGATTCCGGAAGTGCTTGACATTGGGGAATTCAGCGAGAGCCTGACCTATTGCATCTCCCGCC
GTGCACAGGGTGTCACGTTGCAAGACCTGCCTGAAACCGAACTGCCCGCTGTTCTGCAGCCGGTCGCGGA
GGCCATGGATGCGATCGCTGCGGCCGATCTTAGCCAGACGAGCGGGTTCGGCCCATTCGGACCGCAAGGA
ATCGGTCAATACACTACATGGCGTGATTTCATATGCGCGATTGCTGATCCCCATGTGTATCACTGGCAAA
CTGTGATGGACGACACCGTCAGTGCGTCCGTCGCGCAGGCTCTCGATGAGCTGATGCTTTGGGCCGAGGA
CTGCCCCGAAGTCCGGCACCTCGTGCACGCGGATTTCGGCTCCAACAATGTCCTGACGGACAATGGCCGC
ATAACAGCGGTCATTGACTGGAGCGAGGCGATGTTCGGGGATTCCCAATACGAGGTCGCCAACATCTTCT
TCTGGAGGCCGTGGTTGGCTTGTATGGAGCAGCAGACGCGCTACTTCGAGCGGAGGCATCCGGAGCTTGC
AGGATCGCCGCGGCTCCGGGCGTATATGCTCCGCATTGGTCTTGACCAACTCTATCAGAGCTTGGTTGAC
GGCAATTTCGATGATGCAGCTTGGGCGCAGGGTCGATGCGACGCAATCGTCCGATCCGGAGCCGGGACTG
TCGGGCGTACACAAATCGCCCGCAGAAGCGCGGCCGTCTGGACCGATGGCTGTGTAGAAGTACTCGCCGA
TAGTGGAAACCGACGCCCCAGCACTCGTCCGAGGGCAAAGGAATAGCACGTGCTACGAGATTTCGATTCC
ACCGCCGCCTTCTATGAAAGGTTGGGCTTCGGAATCGTTTTCCGGGACGCCGGCTGGATGATCCTCCAGC
GCGGGGATCTCATGCTGGAGTTCTTCGCCCACCCCAACTTGTTTATTGCAGCTTATAATGGTTACAAATA
AAGCAATAGCATCACAAATTTCACAAATAAAGCATTTTTTTCACTGCATTCTAGTTGTGGTTTGTCCAAA
CTCATCAATGTATCTTATCATGTCTGTATACCGTCGACCTCTAGCTAGAGCTTGGCGTAATCATGGTCAT
AGCTGTTTCCTGTGTGAAATTGTTATCCGCTCACAATTCCACACAACATACGAGCCGGAAGCATAAAGTG
TAAAGCCTGGGGTGCCTAATGAGTGAGCTAACTCACATTAATTGCGTTGCGCTCACTGCCCGCTTTCCAG
TCGGGAAACCTGTCGTGCCAGCTGCATTAATGAATCGGCCAACGCGCGGGGAGAGGCGGTTTGCGTATTG
GGCGCTCTTCCGCTTCCTCGCTCACTGA
Features (pLannotate 1.2.2; 21 found; start..end, strand, type, name):
    160..745     -  rep_origin     ori: high-copy-number ColE1/pMB1/pBR322/pUC origin of replication
    916..1776    -  CDS            AmpR: β-lactamase; bla; confers resistance to ampicillin, carbenicillin, and related antibiotics
   1777..1881    -  promoter       AmpR promoter: bla
   1940..1992    -  misc_feature   bom (fragment): basis of mobility region from pBR322
   2147..2526    +  enhancer       CMV enhancer: human cytomegalovirus immediate early enhancer
   2527..2730    +  promoter       CMV promoter: human cytomegalovirus (CMV) immediate early promoter
   2726..2759    +  LTR            5' LTR (truncated) (fragment): truncated 5' long terminal repeat (LTR) from HIV-1
   2775..2793    +  promoter       T7 promoter: promoter for bacteriophage T7 RNA polymerase
   2822..4078    +  CDS            LAMP2: LAMP2_HUMAN - Experimental evidence at protein level: Swiss-Prot protein existence level 1. [Isoform LAMP-2C]: Modulates chaperone-mediated autophagy. Decreases presentation of endogenous antigens by MHCII. Does not play a role in the presentation of exogenous and membrane-derived antigens by MHCII. From Homo sapiens (Human).
   4094..4122    +  CDS            3xHA (fragment): three tandem HA epitope tags
   4223..4447    +  polyA_signal   bGH poly(A) signal: bovine growth hormone polyadenylation signal
   4451..4472    +  promoter       SV40 promoter (fragment): SV40 enhancer and early promoter
   4493..4921    +  rep_origin     f1 ori (sequence partly withheld): f1 bacteriophage origin of replication; arrow indicates direction of (+) strand synthesis
   4935..5264    +  promoter       SV40 promoter: SV40 enhancer and early promoter
   5313..6338    +  CDS            HygR: aminoglycoside phosphotransferase from E. coli; aph(4)-Ia; confers resistance to hygromycin
   6348..6473    +  CDS            ble (fragment): BLE_KLEPN - Experimental evidence at protein level: Swiss-Prot protein existence level 1. Binding protein with a strong affinity to the bleomycin family of antibiotics. Binds to CL990; an antimitotic-antibiotic compound. From Klebsiella pneumoniae.
   6468..6589    +  polyA_signal   SV40 poly(A) signal: SV40 polyadenylation signal
   6662..6678    -  protein_bind   lac operator: The lac repressor binds to the lac operator to inhibit transcription in E. coli. This inhibition can be relieved by adding lactose or isopropyl-β-D-thiogalactopyranoside (IPTG). lac repressor encoded by lacI
   6686..6716    -  promoter       lac promoter: promoter for the E. coli lac operon
   6731..6752    -  protein_bind   CAP binding site: CAP binding activates transcription in the presence of cAMP. E. coli catabolite activator protein
   6765..6857    -  CDS            lacI (fragment): lac repressor; lacI; The lac repressor binds to the lac operator to inhibit transcription in E. coli. This inhibition can be relieved by adding lactose or isopropyl-β-D-thiogalactopyranoside (IPTG).
