[The description below was written by a language model from this plasmid's Addgene catalogue record and pLannotate feature annotations shown in this document.]
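Description:
pcDNA Flag Lamp2b-HA is a mammalian expression plasmid built on a pcDNA 3.1+ Hygro backbone in which some restriction sites were removed from the multiple cloning site. It is propagated in E. coli as a high-copy plasmid through a ColE1/pUC-type origin and selected with ampicillin via the β-lactamase gene. An f1 origin is also present. For selection in mammalian cells it carries a hygromycin resistance gene driven by the SV40 enhancer/early promoter and terminated by an SV40 polyadenylation signal.

The payload is human Lamp2b, an isoform of LAMP2 described in the record as a transmembrane exosomal protein. It is expressed from the CMV immediate-early enhancer and promoter and terminated by the bovine growth hormone poly(A) signal, and a T7 promoter lies just upstream of the coding region. The Lamp2 signal peptide is retained at the N-terminus, followed by a Flag tag joined to Lamp2b through a three-residue spacer. At the C-terminus, a second three-residue spacer links the protein to an HA tag. The automated annotation labels the HA region as a fragment of a 3xHA element, consistent with a single HA epitope, and it does not call the Flag tag separately. It matched the coding sequence to a LAMP2 database entry whose note concerns another isoform, whereas the catalogue identifies the insert as Lamp2b. Short hits to an HIV-1 LTR, ble and lacI appear to be small fragment matches rather than functional elements. The sequenced record is 6,880 nt, slightly shorter than the listed total size of 6,925 bp.

Tagging both termini allows each end of the protein to be detected independently. This fits the associated work on stabilising exosome-targeting peptides displayed on Lamp2b through engineered glycosylation.
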