Addgene plasmid #71292: pcDNA Flag Lamp2b-HA
Purpose: Flag tag with 3 residue spacer fused to the N-terminus of Lamp2b, a transmembrane exosomal protein. 3 residue spacer then HA tag fused to the C-terminus of Lamp2b.
Depositing lab: Joshua Leonard. Depositing organization: Northwestern University. Publication: Stabilization of exosome-targeting peptides via engineered glycosylation. Hung ME, Leonard JN. J Biol Chem. 2015 Mar 27;290(13):8166-72. doi: 10.1074/jbc.M114.621383. Epub 2015 Feb 5. PubMed 25657008.
Backbone
  Vector backbone: pcDNA 3.1+ Hygro
  Backbone manufacturer: Clontech
  Backbone size w/o insert (bp): 5578
  Total vector size (bp): 6925
  Modifications to backbone: some restriction sites removed from MCS
  Vector type: Mammalian Expression
  Selectable markers: Hygromycin
Growth in bacteria
  Bacterial resistance: Ampicillin, 100 μg/mL
  Growth temperature: 37°C
  Growth strain: DH5alpha
  Copy number: High Copy
Gene/Insert
  Gene/Insert name: Lamp2b
  Species: H. sapiens (human)
  Entrez Gene: LAMP2 (a.k.a. CD107b, DND, LAMP-2, LAMPB, LGP-96, LGP110)
  Promoter: CMV
  Tag / fusion protein: Lamp2 signal peptide (N terminal on insert); Flag (N terminal on insert); HA (C terminal on insert)
  Cloning method: Restriction Enzyme; 5′ cloning site NheI (destroyed during cloning); 3′ cloning site BamHI (destroyed during cloning)
  Sequencing primers: 5′ CMV-F; 3′ BGH-rev
Resource information
  A portion of this plasmid was derived from a plasmid made by: Lamp2b cDNA was purchased from Open Biosystems
Terms and licenses: Academic/Nonprofit Terms; Industry Terms: Not Available to Industry
How to cite: pcDNA Flag Lamp2b-HA was a gift from Joshua Leonard (Addgene plasmid # 71292 ; http://n2t.net/addgene:71292 ; RRID:Addgene_71292)
