>Addgene plasmid #71292 | pcDNA Flag Lamp2b-HA | addgene partial sequence | sequence record 131920 | CMV-F 5'-CGCAAATGGGCGGTAGGCGTG-3'
ACTAGAGAACCCACTGCTTACTGGCTTATCGAAATTAATACGACTCACTATAGGGAGACCCAAGCTGGCT
AGTGCCGCCGCCATGGTGTGCTTCCGCCTCTTCCCGGTTCCGGGCTCAGGGCTCGTTCTGGTCTGCCTAG
TCCTGGGAGCTGTGCGGTCTTATGCAGACTATAAAGATGACGATGACAAGGGCTCGAGTTTGGAACTTAA
TTTGACAGATTCAGAAAATGCCACTTGCCTTTATGCAAAATGGCAGATGAATTTCACAGTTCGCTATGAA
ACTACAAATAAAACTTATAAAACTGTAACCATTTCAGACCATGGCACTGTGACATATAATGGAAGCATTT
GTGGGGATGATCAGAATGGTCCCAAAATAGCAGTGCAGTTCGGACCTGGCTTTTCCTGGATTGCGAATTT
TACCAAGGCAGCATCTACTTATTCAATTGACAGCGTCTCATTTTCCTACAACACTGGTGATAACACAACA
TTTCCTGATGCTGAAGATAAAGGAATTCTTACTGTTGATGAACTTTTGGCCATCAGAATTCCATTGAATG
ACCTTTTTAGATGCAATAGTTTATCAACTTTGGAAAAGAATGATGTTGTCCAACACTACTGGGATGTTCT
TGTACAAGCTTTTGTCCAAAATGGCACAGTGAGCACAAATGAGTTCCTGTGTGATAAAGACAAAACTTCA
ACAGTGGCACCCACCATACACACCACTGTGCCATCTCCTACTACAACACCTACTCCAAAGGAAAAACCAG
AAGCTGGAACCTATTCAGTTAATAATGGCAATGATACTTGCCTGCTGGCTACCATGGGGCTGCAGCTGAA
CATCACTCAGGATAAGGTTGCTTCAGTTATTAACATCAACCCCAATACAACTCACTCCACAGGCAGCTGC
CGTTCTCACACTGCTCTACTTAGACTCAATAGCAGCACTATTAAGTATCTAGACTT
