>Addgene plasmid #71292 | pcDNA Flag Lamp2b-HA | addgene partial sequence | sequence record 131921 | BGH-rev 5'-TAGAAGGCACAGTCGAGG-3'
GACTCGAGCGGCCGCCACTGTGCTGGATATCTGCAGAATTCCACCACACTGGACTAGTGGATCCTTAAGC
GTAATCTGGCACATCGTATGGGTATCCGCTTCCCAGAGTCTGATATCCAGCATAACTTTTTCTTCTGCCA
ATTACGTAAGCAATCACTATAACGATAATCAAGCCTGAAAGACCAGCACCAACTATAATTGGGATTAGAA
TGGTGTCATCATCCAGCGAACACTCTTGGGCTGTAGAATACTTTCCTTGTGTCACATTGAAAGGCTGAAC
CCTTAGATCAAAGGTATTTATCTGAAATGCTCCAGACACTGAAACAGTCTGCTCTTTGTTGCACATATAA
GAACTTCCCAGGGGGGCATCCCAGTAGCTGAGATTGTTATTTGCAATGCTGAAAACGGAGCCATTAACCA
AATACATGCTGATGTTCACTTCCTTCAGATAAAATCGGTTTTCATTTTTCACAGCAAAGACAAAGTCTAG
ATACTTAATAGTGCTGCTATTGAGTCTAAGTAGAGCAGTGTGAGAACGGCAGCTGCCTGTGGAGTGAGTT
GTATTGGGGTTGATGTTAATAACTGAAGCAACCTTATCCTGAGTGATGTTCAGCTGCAGCCCCATGGTAG
CCAGCAGGCAAGTATCATTGCCATTATTAACTGAATAGGTTCCAGCTTCTGGTTTTTCCTTTGGAGTAGG
TGTTGTAGTAGGAGATGGCACAGTGGTGTGTATGGTGGGTGCCACTGTTGAAGTTTTGTCTTTATCACAC
AGGAACTCATTTGTGCTCACTGTGCCATTTTGGACAAAAGCTTGTACAAGAACATCCCAGTAGTGTTGGA
CAACATCATTCTTTTCC
